>Addgene plasmid #121303 | pUC57-Kan_FR13_00068741 | depositor full sequence | sequence record 231375 | pUC57-Kan_FR13_00068741 sequence 2875 bps
TCGCGCGTTTCGGTGATGACGGTGAAAACCTCTGACACATGCAGCTCCCGGAGACGGTCACAGCTTGTCT
GTAAGCGGATGCCGGGAGCAGACAAGCCCGTCAGGGCGCGTCAGCGGGTGTTGGCGGGTGTCGGGGCTGG
CTTAACTATGCGGCATCAGAGCAGATTGTACTGAGAGTGCACCATATGCGGTGTGAAATACCGCACAGAT
GCGTAAGGAGAAAATACCGCATCAGGCGCCATTCGCCATTCAGGCTGCGCAACTGTTGGGAAGGGCGATC
GGTGCGGGCCTCTTCGCTATTACGCCAGCTGGCGAAAGGGGGATGTGCTGCAAGGCGATTAAGTTGGGTA
ACGCCAGGGTTTTCCCAGTCACGACGTTGTAAAACGACGGCCAGTGAATTGACGCGTATTGGGATGGAAC
TTGGTCTCTAATGATTAGAGATTGTAGATTGTATTATTGTTGGGGTCCAGGTTCTGATAATAGAAGAGTT
GTTGGTACTGTTGATAAAGGTGGTTCTTTGAAAGATTATGTTAATGGTGAAACTATTACTGTTAAAGCTG
GTAAAGATTGTAAAGCTGAAATTATTGGTGGTAAAGTTGAAGAAGGTTATTTTTATGAAGGTTTTACTAC
TGCTTCTGGTAGATGAGCTTAGAGACCAAGTTCCATCCCAATGGCGCGCCGAGCTTGGCTCGAGCATGGT
CATAGCTGTTTCCTGTGTGAAATTGTTATCCGCTCACAATTCCACACAACATACGAGCCGGAAGCATAAA
GTGTAAAGCCTGGGGTGCCTAATGAGTGAGCTAACTCACATTAATTGCGTTGCGCTCACTGCCCGCTTTC
CAGTCGGGAAACCTGTCGTGCCAGCTGCATTAATGAATCGGCCAACGCGCGGGGAGAGGCGGTTTGCGTA
TTGGGCGCTCTTCCGCTTCCTCGCTCACTGACTCGCTGCGCTCGGTCGTTCGGCTGCGGCGAGCGGTATC
AGCTCACTCAAAGGCGGTAATACGGTTATCCACAGAATCAGGGGATAACGCAGGAAAGAACATGTGAGCA
AAAGGCCAGCAAAAGGCCAGGAACCGTAAAAAGGCCGCGTTGCTGGCGTTTTTCCATAGGCTCCGCCCCC
CTGACGAGCATCACAAAAATCGACGCTCAAGTCAGAGGTGGCGAAACCCGACAGGACTATAAAGATACCA
GGCGTTTCCCCCTGGAAGCTCCCTCGTGCGCTCTCCTGTTCCGACCCTGCCGCTTACCGGATACCTGTCC
GCCTTTCTCCCTTCGGGAAGCGTGGCGCTTTCTCATAGCTCACGCTGTAGGTATCTCAGTTCGGTGTAGG
TCGTTCGCTCCAAGCTGGGCTGTGTGCACGAACCCCCCGTTCAGCCCGACCGCTGCGCCTTATCCGGTAA
CTATCGTCTTGAGTCCAACCCGGTAAGACACGACTTATCGCCACTGGCAGCAGCCACTGGTAACAGGATT
AGCAGAGCGAGGTATGTAGGCGGTGCTACAGAGTTCTTGAAGTGGTGGCCTAACTACGGCTACACTAGAA
GAACAGTATTTGGTATCTGCGCTCTGCTGAAGCCAGTTACCTTCGGAAAAAGAGTTGGTAGCTCTTGATC
CGGCAAACAAACCACCGCTGGTAGCGGTGGTTTTTTTGTTTGCAAGCAGCAGATTACGCGCAGAAAAAAA
GGATCTCAAGAAGATCCTTTGATCTTTTCTACGGGGTCTGACGCTCAGTGGAACGAAAACTCACGTTAAG
GGATTTTGGTCATGAGATTATCAAAAAGGATCTTCACCTAGATCCTTTTAAATTAAAAATGAAGTTTTAA
ATCAATCTAAAGTATATATGAGTAAACTTGGTCTGACAGTTAGAAAAACTCATCGAGCATCAAATGAAAC
TGCAATTTATTCATATCAGGATTATCAATACCATATTTTTGAAAAAGCCGTTTCTGTAATGAAGGAGAAA
ACTCACCGAGGCAGTTCCATAGGATGGCAAGATCCTGGTATCGGTCTGCGATTCCGACTCGTCCAACATC
AATACAACCTATTAATTTCCCCTCGTCAAAAATAAGGTTATCAAGTGAGAAATCACCATGAGTGACGACT
GAATCCGGTGAGAATGGCAAAAGTTTATGCATTTCTTTCCAGACTTGTTCAACAGGCCAGCCATTACGCT
CGTCATCAAAATCACTCGCATCAACCAAACCGTTATTCATTCGTGATTGCGCCTGAGCGAGACGAAATAC
GCGATCGCTGTTAAAAGGACAATTACAAACAGGAATCGAATGCAACCGGCGCAGGAACACTGCCAGCGCA
TCAACAATATTTTCACCTGAATCAGGATATTCTTCTAATACCTGGAATGCTGTTTTCCCAGGGATCGCAG
TGGTGAGTAACCATGCATCATCAGGAGTACGGATAAAATGCTTGATGGTCGGAAGAGGCATAAATTCCGT
CAGCCAGTTTAGTCTGACCATCTCATCTGTAACATCATTGGCAACGCTACCTTTGCCATGTTTCAGAAAC
AACTCTGGCGCATCGGGCTTCCCATACAATCGATAGATTGTCGCACCTGATTGCCCGACATTATCGCGAG
CCCATTTATACCCATATAAATCAGCATCCATGTTGGAATTTAATCGCGGCCTAGAGCAAGACGTTTCCCG
TTGAATATGGCTCATACTCTTCCTTTTTCAATATTATTGAAGCATTTATCAGGGTTATTGTCTCATGAGC
GGATACATATTTGAATGTATTTAGAAAAATAAACAAATAGGGGTTCCGCGCACATTTCCCCGAAAAGTGC
CACCTGACGTCTAAGAAACCATTATTATCATGACATTAACCTATAAAAATAGGCGTATCACGAGGCCCTT
TCGTC
Features (pLannotate 1.2.2; 10 found; start..end, strand, type, name):
    137..236     +  misc_feature   bom (fragment): basis of mobility region from pBR322
    242..399     -  CDS            lacZα (fragment): LacZα fragment of β-galactosidase; lacZ fragment
    723..739     -  protein_bind   lac operator: The lac repressor binds to the lac operator to inhibit transcription in E. coli. This inhibition can be relieved by adding lactose or isopropyl-β-D-thiogalactopyranoside (IPTG). lac repressor encoded by lacI
    747..777     -  promoter       lac promoter: promoter for the E. coli lac operon
    792..813     -  protein_bind   CAP binding site: CAP binding activates transcription in the presence of cAMP. E. coli catabolite activator protein
    826..918     -  CDS            lacI (fragment): lac repressor; lacI; The lac repressor binds to the lac operator to inhibit transcription in E. coli. This inhibition can be relieved by adding lactose or isopropyl-β-D-thiogalactopyranoside (IPTG).
   1101..1689    -  rep_origin     ori: high-copy-number ColE1/pMB1/pBR322/pUC origin of replication
   1860..2675    -  CDS            KanR: aminoglycoside phosphotransferase; aph(3')-Ia; confers resistance to kanamycin in bacteria or G418 (Geneticin®) in eukaryotes
   2676..2780    -  promoter       AmpR promoter: bla
   2875..35      +  CDS            rop (fragment) (across the origin): Rop protein, which maintains plasmids at low copy number; rop
