[The description below was written by a language model from this plasmid's Addgene catalogue record and pLannotate feature annotations shown in this document.]
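Description:
pUC57-Kan_FR13_00068741 is a small, high-copy E. coli cloning plasmid built on the pUC57-Kan backbone and catalogued as a Level 0 Golden Gate-compatible module. It replicates from the pUC-type ColE1/pMB1 origin and is selected with kanamycin through an aminoglycoside phosphotransferase gene, aph(3')-Ia, which the annotation places directly downstream of the bla (AmpR) promoter. Short remnants of bom, rop and lacI are also detected; these are non-functional backbone fragments rather than working parts.

The payload is FR13_00068741, a sequence from Magnaporthe oryzae (the species is entered in the record's mutation field). The associated publication describes a clone resource of effectors from this rice blast fungus, so the insert is presumably one such candidate effector, with the name suggesting a gene identifier from isolate FR13. The record gives no further functional information. The insert was placed at the EcoRV site of the pUC57 polylinker, and comparing the full sequence length with the stated backbone size implies roughly 250 bp. The automated feature table does not annotate the insert itself. It most likely sits in the unannotated gap between the lac promoter/operator and the remaining lacZα fragment, which fits the lacZα reading frame being interrupted and lacZ being listed as a screening marker. M13 forward and reverse primer sites flank the region for sequence verification.

As a Level 0 part, the plasmid serves as a storage and donor vector. The coding module would be released by Type IIS restriction digestion and assembled with promoters, tags and terminators into higher-level expression constructs. The record does not state the specific enzyme or overhangs, and no eukaryotic promoter or tag is present in this plasmid.
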