Addgene plasmid #121303: pUC57-Kan_FR13_00068741
Purpose: Level 0 Golden-Gate compatible vector
Depositing lab: Sophien Kamoun. Depositing organization: Sainsbury Laboratory, Norwich. Publication: A Clone Resource of Magnaporthe oryzae Effectors That Share Sequence and Structural Similarities Across Host-Specific Lineages. Petit-Houdenot Y, Langner T, Harant A, Win J, Kamoun S. Mol Plant Microbe Interact. 2020 Aug;33(8):1032-1035. doi: 10.1094/MPMI-03-20-0052-A. Epub 2020 Jun 22. PubMed 32460610.
Backbone
  Vector backbone: pUC57-Kan
  Backbone size w/o insert (bp): 2626
  Vector type: Golden Gate
  Selectable markers: lacZ
Growth in bacteria
  Bacterial resistance: Kanamycin, 50 μg/mL
  Growth temperature: 37°C
  Growth strain: DH5alpha
  Copy number: High Copy
Gene/Insert
  Gene/Insert name: FR13_00068741
  Mutation: Magnaporthe oryzae
  Cloning method: Restriction Enzyme; 5′ cloning site EcoRV (unknown if destroyed); 3′ cloning site EcoRV (unknown if destroyed)
  Sequencing primers: 5′ M13Fw; 3′ M13Rv
Terms and licenses: Academic/Nonprofit Terms; Industry Terms: Not Available to Industry
How to cite: pUC57-Kan_FR13_00068741 was a gift from Sophien Kamoun (Addgene plasmid # 121303 ; http://n2t.net/addgene:121303 ; RRID:Addgene_121303)
