>Addgene plasmid #121303 | pUC57-Kan_FR13_00068741 | depositor partial sequence | sequence record 230858 | FR13_00068741
TTGGTCTCTAATGATTAGAGATTGTAGATTGTATTATTGTTGGGGTCCAGGTTCTGATAATAGAAGAGTT
GTTGGTACTGTTGATAAAGGTGGTTCTTTGAAAGATTATGTTAATGGTGAAACTATTACTGTTAAAGCTG
GTAAAGATTGTAAAGCTGAAATTATTGGTGGTAAAGTTGAAGAAGGTTATTTTTATGAAGGTTTTACTAC
TGCTTCTGGTAGATGAGCTTAGAGACCAA
