>Addgene plasmid #121303 | pUC57-Kan_FR13_00068741 | depositor partial sequence | sequence record 230859 | empty_vector
TCGCGCGTTTCGGTGATGACGGTGAAAACCTCTGACACATGCAGCTCCCGGAGACGGTCACAGCTTGTCT
GTAAGCGGATGCCGGGAGCAGACAAGCCCGTCAGGGCGCGTCAGCGGGTGTTGGCGGGTGTCGGGGCTGG
CTTAACTATGCGGCATCAGAGCAGATTGTACTGAGAGTGCACCATATGCGGTGTGAAATACCGCACAGAT
GCGTAAGGAGAAAATACCGCATCAGGCGCCATTCGCCATTCAGGCTGCGCAACTGTTGGGAAGGGCGATC
GGTGCGGGCCTCTTCGCTATTACGCCAGCTGGCGAAAGGGGGATGTGCTGCAAGGCGATTAAGTTGGGTA
ACGCCAGGGTTTTCCCAGTCACGACGTTGTAAAACGACGGCCAGTGAATTGACGCGTATTGGGATATCCC
AATGGCGCGCCGAGCTTGGCTCGAGCATGGTCATAGCTGTTTCCTGTGTGAAATTGTTATCCGCTCACAA
TTCCACACAACATACGAGCCGGAAGCATAAAGTGTAAAGCCTGGGGTGCCTAATGAGTGAGCTAACTCAC
ATTAATTGCGTTGCGCTCACTGCCCGCTTTCCAGTCGGGAAACCTGTCGTGCCAGCTGCATTAATGAATC
GGCCAACGCGCGGGGAGAGGCGGTTTGCGTATTGGGCGCTCTTCCGCTTCCTCGCTCACTGACTCGCTGC
GCTCGGTCGTTCGGCTGCGGCGAGCGGTATCAGCTCACTCAAAGGCGGTAATACGGTTATCCACAGAATC
AGGGGATAACGCAGGAAAGAACATGTGAGCAAAAGGCCAGCAAAAGGCCAGGAACCGTAAAAAGGCCGCG
TTGCTGGCGTTTTTCCATAGGCTCCGCCCCCCTGACGAGCATCACAAAAATCGACGCTCAAGTCAGAGGT
GGCGAAACCCGACAGGACTATAAAGATACCAGGCGTTTCCCCCTGGAAGCTCCCTCGTGCGCTCTCCTGT
TCCGACCCTGCCGCTTACCGGATACCTGTCCGCCTTTCTCCCTTCGGGAAGCGTGGCGCTTTCTCATAGC
TCACGCTGTAGGTATCTCAGTTCGGTGTAGGTCGTTCGCTCCAAGCTGGGCTGTGTGCACGAACCCCCCG
TTCAGCCCGACCGCTGCGCCTTATCCGGTAACTATCGTCTTGAGTCCAACCCGGTAAGACACGACTTATC
GCCACTGGCAGCAGCCACTGGTAACAGGATTAGCAGAGCGAGGTATGTAGGCGGTGCTACAGAGTTCTTG
AAGTGGTGGCCTAACTACGGCTACACTAGAAGAACAGTATTTGGTATCTGCGCTCTGCTGAAGCCAGTTA
CCTTCGGAAAAAGAGTTGGTAGCTCTTGATCCGGCAAACAAACCACCGCTGGTAGCGGTGGTTTTTTTGT
TTGCAAGCAGCAGATTACGCGCAGAAAAAAAGGATCTCAAGAAGATCCTTTGATCTTTTCTACGGGGTCT
GACGCTCAGTGGAACGAAAACTCACGTTAAGGGATTTTGGTCATGAGATTATCAAAAAGGATCTTCACCT
AGATCCTTTTAAATTAAAAATGAAGTTTTAAATCAATCTAAAGTATATATGAGTAAACTTGGTCTGACAG
TTAGAAAAACTCATCGAGCATCAAATGAAACTGCAATTTATTCATATCAGGATTATCAATACCATATTTT
TGAAAAAGCCGTTTCTGTAATGAAGGAGAAAACTCACCGAGGCAGTTCCATAGGATGGCAAGATCCTGGT
ATCGGTCTGCGATTCCGACTCGTCCAACATCAATACAACCTATTAATTTCCCCTCGTCAAAAATAAGGTT
ATCAAGTGAGAAATCACCATGAGTGACGACTGAATCCGGTGAGAATGGCAAAAGTTTATGCATTTCTTTC
CAGACTTGTTCAACAGGCCAGCCATTACGCTCGTCATCAAAATCACTCGCATCAACCAAACCGTTATTCA
TTCGTGATTGCGCCTGAGCGAGACGAAATACGCGATCGCTGTTAAAAGGACAATTACAAACAGGAATCGA
ATGCAACCGGCGCAGGAACACTGCCAGCGCATCAACAATATTTTCACCTGAATCAGGATATTCTTCTAAT
ACCTGGAATGCTGTTTTCCCAGGGATCGCAGTGGTGAGTAACCATGCATCATCAGGAGTACGGATAAAAT
GCTTGATGGTCGGAAGAGGCATAAATTCCGTCAGCCAGTTTAGTCTGACCATCTCATCTGTAACATCATT
GGCAACGCTACCTTTGCCATGTTTCAGAAACAACTCTGGCGCATCGGGCTTCCCATACAATCGATAGATT
GTCGCACCTGATTGCCCGACATTATCGCGAGCCCATTTATACCCATATAAATCAGCATCCATGTTGGAAT
TTAATCGCGGCCTAGAGCAAGACGTTTCCCGTTGAATATGGCTCATACTCTTCCTTTTTCAATATTATTG
AAGCATTTATCAGGGTTATTGTCTCATGAGCGGATACATATTTGAATGTATTTAGAAAAATAAACAAATA
GGGGTTCCGCGCACATTTCCCCGAAAAGTGCCACCTGACGTCTAAGAAACCATTATTATCATGACATTAA
CCTATAAAAATAGGCGTATCACGAGGCCCTTTCGTC
