>Addgene plasmid #121303 | pUC57-Kan_FR13_00068741 | addgene partial sequence | sequence record 238057 | M13-F20 5'-TGTAAAACGACGGCCAGT-3'
TTGGTCTCTAATGATTAGAGATTGTAGATTGTATTATTGTTGGGGTCCAGGTTCTGATAATAGAAGAGTT
GTTGGTACTGTTGATAAAGGTGGTTCTTTGAAAGATTATGTTAATGGTGAAACTATTACTGTTAAAGCTG
GTAAAGATTGTAAAGCTGAAATTATTGGTGGTAAAGTTGAAGAAGGTTATTTTTATGAAGGTTTTACTAC
TGCTTCTGGTAGATGAGCTTAGAGACCAAGTTCCATCCCAATGGCGCGCCGAGCTTGGCTCGAGCATGGT
CATAGCTGTTTCCTGTGTGAAATTGTTATCCGCTCACAATTCCACACAACATACGAGCCGGAAGCATAAA
GTGTAAAGCCTGGGGTGCCTAATGAGTGAGCTAACTCACATTAATTGCGTTGCGCTCACTGCCCGCTTTC
CAGTCGGGAAACCTGTCGTGCCAGCTGCATTAATGAATCGGCCAACGCGCGGGGAGAGGCGGTTTGCGTA
TTGGGCGCTCTTCCGCTTCCTCGCTCACTGACTCGCTGCGCTCGGTCGTTCGGCTGCGGCGAGCGGTATC
AGCTCACTCAAAGGCGGTAATACGGTTATCCACAGAATCAGGGGATAACGCAGGAAAGAACATGTGAGCA
AAAGGCCAGCAAAAGGCCAGGAACCGTAAAAAGGCCGCGTTGCTGGCGTTTTTCCATAGGCTCCGCCCCC
CTGACGAGCATCACAAAAATCGACGCTCAAGTCAGAGGTGGCGAAACCCGACAGGACTATAAAGATACCA
GGCGTTTCCCCCTGGAAGCTCCCTCGTGCGCTCTCCTGTTCCGACCCTGCCGCTTACCGGATACCTGTCC
GCCTTTCTCCCTTCGGGAAGCGTGGCGCTTTCTCATAGCTCACGCTGTAGGTATCTCAGTTCGGTGTA
